>Addgene plasmid #206355 | AAV-RO1.7-Hsp90ab1-FLAG | addgene full sequence | sequence record 405766 | Addgene NGS Result
CCTGCAGGCAGCTGCGCGCTCGCTCGCTCACTGAGGCCGCCCGGGCGTCGGGCGACCTTTGGTCGCCCGG
CCTCAGTGAGCGAGCGAGCGCGCAGAGAGGGAGTGGCCAACTCCATCACTAGGGGTTCCTGCGGCCGCAA
ATAGAAGGGTGGGTGCAGGAGGCTGAGGGGTGGGGAAAGGGCATGGGTGTTTCATGAGGACAGAGCTTCC
GTTTCATGCAATGAAAAGAGTTTGGAGACGGATGGTGGTGACTGGACTATACACTTACACACGGTAGCGA
TGGTACACTTTGTATTATGTATATTTTACCACGATCTTTTTAAAGTGTCAAAGGCAAATGGCCAAATGGT
TCCTTGTCCTATAGCTGTAGCAGCCATCGGCTGTTAGTGACAAAGCCCCTGAGTCAAGATGACAGCAGCC
CCCATAACTCCTAATCGGCTCTCCCGCGTGGAGTCATTTAGGAGTAGTCGCATTAGAGACAAGTCCAACA
TCTAATCTTCCACCCTGGCCAGGGCCCCAGCTGGCAGCGAGGGTGGGAGACTCCGGGCAGAGCAGAGGGC
GCTGACATTGGGGCCCGGCCTGGCTTGGGTCCCTCTGGCCTTTCCCCAGGGGCCCTCTTTCCTTGGGGCT
TTCTTGGGCCGCCACTGCTCCCGCTCCTCTCCCCCCATCCCACCCCCTCACCCCCTCGTTCTTCATATCC
TTCTCTAGTGCTCCCTCCACTTTCATCCACCCTTCTGCAAGAGTGTGGGACCACAAATGAGTTTTCACCT
GGCCTGGGGACACACGTGCCCCCACAGGTGCTGAGTGACTTTCTAGGACAGTAATCTGCTTTAGGCTAAA
ATGGGACTTGATCTTCTGTTAGCCCTAATCATCAATTAGCAGAGCCGGTGAAGGTGCAGAACCTACCGCC
TTTCCAGGCCTCCTCCCACCTCTGCCACCTCCACTCTCCTTCCTGGGATGTGGGGGCTGGCACACGTGTG
GCCCAGGGCATTGGTGGGATTGCACTGAGCTGGGTCATTAGCGTAATCCTGGACAAGGGCAGACAGGGCG
AGCGGAGGGCCAGCTCCGGGGCTCAGGCAAGGCTGGGGGCTTCCCCCAGACACCCCACTCCTCCTCTGCT
GGACCCCCACTTCATAGGGCACTTCGTGTTCTCAAAGGGCTTCCAAATAGCATGGTGGCCTTGGATGCCC
AGGGAAGCCTCAGAGTTGCTTATCTCCCTCTAGACAGAAGGGGAATCTCGGTCAAGAGGGAGAGGTCGCC
CTGTTCAAGGCCACCCAGCCAGCTCATGGCGGTAATGGGACAAGGCTGGCCAGCCATCCCACCCTCAGAA
GGGACCCGGTGGGGCAGGTGATCTCAGAGGAGGCTCACTTCTGGGTCTCACATTCTTGGATCCGGTTCCA
GGCCTCGGCCCTAAATAGTCTCCCTGGGCTTTCAAGAGAACCACATGAGAAAGGAGGATTCGGGCTCTGA
GCAGTTTCACCACCCACCCCCCAGTCTGCAAATCCTGACCCGTGGGTCCACCTGCCCCAAAGGCGGACGC
AGGACAGTAGAAGGGAACAGAGAACACATAAACACAGAGAGGGCCACAGCGGCTCCCACAGTCACCGCCA
CCTTCCTGGCGGGGATGGGTGGGGCGTCTGAGTTTGGTTCCCAGCAAATCCCTCTGAGCCGCCCTTGCGG
GCTCGCCTCAGGAGCAGGGGAGCAAGAGGTGGGAGGAGGAGGTCTAAGTCCCAGGCCCAATTAAGAGATC
AGGTAGTGTAGGGTTTGGGAGCTTTTAAGGTGAAGAGGCCCGGGCTGATCCCACAGGCCAGTATAAAGCG
CCGTGACCCTCAGGTGATGCGCCAGGGCCGGCTGCCGTCGGGGACAGGGCTTTCCATAGCATATGCCTGA
GGAAGTGCACCATGGAGAGGAGGAGGTGGAGACCTTTGCCTTTCAGGCAGAAATTGCCCAGCTCATGTCC
CTCATCATCAACACTTTCTATTCAAACAAGGAGATTTTCCTCCGCGAGTTGATCTCTAATGCTTCAGATG
CCCTGGACAAGATTCGATATGAGAGCCTGACGGACCCTTCTAAGTTGGACAGTGGGAAAGAGCTGAAAAT
TGACATCATCCCCAACCCTCAGGAGCGCACGCTGACTTTGGTGGACACAGGCATTGGCATGACCAAGGCT
GACCTCATTAATAACCTGGGAACCATTGCTAAGTCTGGCACGAAGGCGTTCATGGAGGCTCTCCAGGCTG
GTGCAGACATCTCCATGATCGGGCAGTTTGGTGTCGGATTCTACTCGGCCTATCTAGTTGCAGAGAAAGT
GGTTGTGATCACGAAGCACAATGATGATGAGCAGTATGCCTGGGAGTCGTCTGCGGGTGGCTCCTTCACC
GTCCGGGCAGACCATGGTGAGCCCATTGGCCGGGGTACCAAAGTGATCCTTCACCTCAAAGAAGACCAGA
CAGAGTACTTGGAGGAGAGGAGGGTCAAGGAAGTGGTGAAGAAACATTCGCAGTTCATAGGCTATCCCAT
CACCCTCTATTTGGAGAAGGAACGGGAGAAGGAGATCAGTGATGATGAGGCAGAGGAAGAGAAAGGTGAG
AAAGAGGAGGAAGATAAGGAGGATGAGGAGAAGCCTAAGATTGAAGATGTGGGATCCGATGAGGAAGATG
ACAGCGGCAAAGACAAGAAAAAGAAAACAAAGAAGATCAAAGAGAAGTACATTGACCAGGAGGAGCTGAA
CAAGACAAAGCCTATCTGGACCAGAAACCCGGATGACATCACGCAGGAGGAGTATGGCGAATTCTATAAG
AGCCTCACCAATGACTGGGAGGACCACTTGGCAGTCAAGCACTTCTCTGTAGAAGGTCAGTTGGAATTCA
GGGCATTGCTCTTCATTCCCCGGCGGGCTCCCTTCGACCTTTTTGAGAACAAGAAGAAGAAGAACAACAT
CAAATTGTATGTCCGCCGTGTGTTCATCATGGACAGCTGTGACGAGCTGATACCTGAGTACCTCAACTTT
ATCCGCGGTGTGGTTGACTCCGAGGACCTGCCCCTGAACATCTCCCGGGAGATGCTGCAGCAGAGCAAGA
TCCTGAAGGTCATCCGCAAGAACATCGTCAAGAAGTGCCTGGAGCTCTTCTCCGAGCTGGCTGAGGACAA
GGAGAACTACAAGAAGTTCTATGAGGCCTTCTCCAAAAATTTAAAGCTTGGAATTCATGAAGATTCCACT
AACCGACGCCGCCTCTCTGAGCTCCTTCGCTATCACACCTCTCAGTCTGGAGATGAGATGACCTCCTTGT
CAGAGTATGTGTCTCGCATGAAGGAGACCCAGAAGTCCATCTACTATATCACTGGTGAGAGCAAAGAGCA
AGTGGCCAACTCTGCCTTTGTGGAGCGAGTGCGGAAGCGGGGCTTCGAGGTGGTGTATATGACTGAGCCT
ATTGACGAGTACTGCGTGCAGCAGCTCAAGGAGTTTGATGGGAAGAGCCTGGTCTCAGTGACTAAGGAGG
GCCTGGAGCTACCAGAGGACGAGGAAGAGAAGAAGAAAATGGAGGAGAGCAAGGCAAAGTTTGAGAATCT
CTGCAAGCTCATGAAGGAGATCTTGGACAAGAAGGTTGAAAAGGTGACAATCTCCAATAGGCTTGTGTCT
TCACCCTGCTGCATTGTGACAAGCACCTATGGCTGGACAGCCAACATGGAACGGATCATGAAGGCCCAGG
CACTGCGAGACAACTCTACAATGGGCTACATGATGGCCAAAAAACACCTGGAGATCAACCCTGACCACCC
CATCGTGGAGACCCTGCGGCAGAAGGCTGAGGCAGACAAAAACGACAAAGCTGTCAAGGACCTGGTGGTG
CTGCTGTTTGAAACTGCTCTGCTCTCCTCTGGTTTCTCACTTGAGGATCCCCAAACCCACTCCAACCGCA
TCTACCGCATGATTAAACTAGGCCTGGGCATCGATGAAGATGAGGTCACTGCAGAGGAGCCCAGTGCTGC
TGTTCCTGATGAGATCCCCCCTCTGGAAGGCGATGAGGATGCCTCGCGCATGGAAGAGGTGGATGATTAT
AAGGATCATGATGGTGATTATAAGGATCATGATATCGACTACAAAGACGATGACGACAAGTAGCCCGCTC
GAGATAATCAACCTCTGGATTACAAAATTTGTGAAAGATTGACTGGTATTCTTAACTATGTTGCTCCTTT
TACGCTATGTGGATACGCTGCTTTAATGCCTTTGTATCATGCTATTGCTTCCCGTATGGCTTTCATTTTC
TCCTCCTTGTATAAATCCTGGTTAGTTCTTGCCACGGCGGAACTCATCGCCGCCTGCCTTGCCCGCTGCT
GGACAGGGGCTCGGCTGTTGGGCACTGACAATTCCGTGGTGTTTATTTGTGAAATTTGTGATGCTATTGC
TTTATTTGTAACCATCTAGCTTTATTTGTGAAATTTGTGATGCTATTGCTTTATTTGTAACCATTATAAG
CTGCAATAAACAAGTTAACAACAACAATTGCATTCATTTTATGTTTCAGGTTCAGGGGGAGATGTGGGAG
GTTTTTTAAAGCGGCCGCAGGAACCCCTAGTGATGGAGTTGGCCACTCCCTCTCTGCGCGCTCGCTCGCT
CACTGAGGCCGGGCGACCAAAGGTCGCCCGACGCCCGGGCTTTGCCCGGGCGGCCTCAGTGAGCGAGCGA
GCGCGCAGCTGCCTGCAGGGGCGCCTGATGCGGTATTTTCTCCTTACGCATCTGTGCGGTATTTCACACC
GCATA
[95 nt withheld, positions 4766-4860]
T
[46 nt withheld, positions 4862-4907]
C
[141 nt withheld, positions 4909-5049]
CCTTTGACGTTGGAGTCCACGTTCTTT
[37 nt withheld, positions 5077-5113]
ACTCTATCTCGGGCTATTCTTTTGATTTATAAGGGATTTTGCCGATTTCGGTCTATTGGTTAAAAAATGA
GCTGATTTAACAAAAATTTAACGCGAATTTTAACAAAATATTAACGTTTACAATTTTATGGTGCACTCTC
AGTACAATCTGCTCTGATGCCGCATAGTTAAGCCAGCCCCGACACCCGCCAACACCCGCTGACGCGCCCT
GACGGGCTTGTCTGCTCCCGGCATCCGCTTACAGACAAGCTGTGACCGTCTCCGGGAGCTGCATGTGTCA
GAGGTTTTCACCGTCATCACCGAAACGCGCGAGACGAAAGGGCCTCGTGATACGCCTATTTTTATAGGTT
AATGTCATGATAATAATGGTTTCTTAGACGTCAGGTGGCACTTTTCGGGGAAATGTGCGCGGAACCCCTA
TTTGTTTATTTTTCTAAATACATTCAAATATGTATCCGCTCATGAGACAATAACCCTGATAAATGCTTCA
ATAATATTGAAAAAGGAAGAGTATGAGTATTCAACATTTCCGTGTCGCCCTTATTCCCTTTTTTGCGGCA
TTTTGCCTTCCTGTTTTTGCTCACCCAGAAACGCTGGTGAAAGTAAAAGATGCTGAAGATCAGTTGGGTG
CACGAGTGGGTTACATCGAACTGGATCTCAACAGCGGTAAGATCCTTGAGAGTTTTCGCCCCGAAGAACG
TTTTCCAATGATGAGCACTTTTAAAGTTCTGCTATGTGGCGCGGTATTATCCCGTATTGACGCCGGGCAA
GAGCAACTCGGTCGCCGCATACACTATTCTCAGAATGACTTGGTTGAGTACTCACCAGTCACAGAAAAGC
ATCTTACGGATGGCATGACAGTAAGAGAATTATGCAGTGCTGCCATAACCATGAGTGATAACACTGCGGC
CAACTTACTTCTGACAACGATCGGAGGACCGAAGGAGCTAACCGCTTTTTTGCACAACATGGGGGATCAT
GTAACTCGCCTTGATCGTTGGGAACCGGAGCTGAATGAAGCCATACCAAACGACGAGCGTGACACCACGA
TGCCTGTAGCAATGGCAACAACGTTGCGCAAACTATTAACTGGCGAACTACTTACTCTAGCTTCCCGGCA
ACAATTAATAGACTGGATGGAGGCGGATAAAGTTGCAGGACCACTTCTGCGCTCGGCCCTTCCGGCTGGC
TGGTTTATTGCTGATAAATCTGGAGCCGGTGAGCGTGGGTCTCGCGGTATCATTGCAGCACTGGGGCCAG
ATGGTAAGCCCTCCCGTATCGTAGTTATCTACACGACGGGGAGTCAGGCAACTATGGATGAACGAAATAG
ACAGATCGCTGAGATAGGTGCCTCACTGATTAAGCATTGGTAACTGTCAGACCAAGTTTACTCATATATA
CTTTAGATTGATTTAAAACTTCATTTTTAATTTAAAAGGATCTAGGTGAAGATCCTTTTTGATAATCTCA
TGACCAAAATCCCTTAACGTGAGTTTTCGTTCCACTGAGCGTCAGACCCCGTAGAAAAGATCAAAGGATC
TTCTTGAGATCCTTTTTTTCTGCGCGTAATCTGCTGCTTGCAAACAAAAAAACCACCGCTACCAGCGGTG
GTTTGTTTGCCGGATCAAGAGCTACCAACTCTTTTTCCGAAGGTAACTGGCTTCAGCAGAGCGCAGATAC
CAAATACTGTTCTTCTAGTGTAGCCGTAGTTAGGCCACCACTTCAAGAACTCTGTAGCACCGCCTACATA
CCTCGCTCTGCTAATCCTGTTACCAGTGGCTGCTGCCAGTGGCGATAAGTCGTGTCTTACCGGGTTGGAC
TCAAGACGATAGTTACCGGATAAGGCGCAGCGGTCGGGCTGAACGGGGGGTTCGTGCACACAGCCCAGCT
TGGAGCGAACGACCTACACCGAACTGAGATACCTACAGCGTGAGCTATGAGAAAGCGCCACGCTTCCCGA
AGGGAGAAAGGCGGACAGGTATCCGGTAAGCGGCAGGGTCGGAACAGGAGAGCGCACGAGGGAGCTTCCA
GGGGGAAACGCCTGGTATCTTTATAGTCCTGTCGGGTTTCGCCACCTCTGACTTGAGCGTCGATTTTTGT
GATGCTCGTCAGGGGGGCGGAGCCTATGGAAAAACGCCAGCAACGCGGCCTTTTTACGGTTCCTGGCCTT
TTGCTGGCCTTTTGCTCACATGT
Features (pLannotate 1.2.2; 15 found; start..end, strand, type, name):
     12..39      +  repeat_region  AAV2 ITR (fragment): inverted terminal repeat of adeno-associated virus serotype 2 inverted
     68..95      +  repeat_region  AAV2 ITR (fragment): inverted terminal repeat of adeno-associated virus serotype 2 inverted
   1883..4054    +  CDS            Hsp90ab1: HS90B_MOUSE - Also known as Hsp84, Hsp84-1, Hspcb. Experimental evidence at protein level: Swiss-Prot protein existence level 1. Molecular chaperone that promotes the maturation, structural maintenance and proper regulation of specific target proteins involved for instance in cell cycle control and signal transduction. Undergoes a functional cycle linked to its ATPase activity. This cycle probably induces conformational changes in the client proteins, thereby causing their activation. Interacts dynamically with various co-chaperones that modulate its substrate recognition, ATPase cycle and cha
   4136..4293    +  misc_feature   WPRE (fragment): woodchuck hepatitis virus posttranscriptional regulatory element
   4299..4383    +  misc_feature   WPRE (fragment): woodchuck hepatitis virus posttranscriptional regulatory element
   4382..4425    -  polyA_signal   SV40 poly(A) signal (fragment): SV40 polyadenylation signal
   4429..4496    -  polyA_signal   SV40 poly(A) signal (fragment): SV40 polyadenylation signal
   4569..4709    +  repeat_region  AAV2 ITR: inverted terminal repeat of adeno-associated virus serotype 2 inverted
   4714..4765    -  misc_feature   bom (fragment): basis of mobility region from pBR322
   4784..5239    +  rep_origin     f1 ori (sequence partly withheld): f1 bacteriophage origin of replication; arrow indicates direction of (+) strand synthesis
   5240..5289    -  misc_feature   bom (fragment): basis of mobility region from pBR322
   5391..5426    -  CDS            rop (fragment): Rop protein, which maintains plasmids at low copy number; rop
   5521..5625    +  promoter       AmpR promoter: bla
   5626..6486    +  CDS            AmpR: β-lactamase; bla; confers resistance to ampicillin, carbenicillin, and related antibiotics
   6657..7245    +  rep_origin     ori: high-copy-number ColE1/pMB1/pBR322/pUC origin of replication
