[The description below was written by a language model from this plasmid's Addgene catalogue record and pLannotate feature annotations shown in this document.]
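Description:
AAV-RO1.7-Hsp90ab1-FLAG is an adeno-associated virus transfer plasmid built on the pAAV-RO1.7-W3SL backbone and designed to express mouse HSP90AB1 (also known as Hsp84) in photoreceptors. In bacteria it is maintained through a high-copy ColE1/pUC-type origin and selected with ampicillin via the bla gene and its promoter. An f1 phage origin and small remnants of pBR322 bom and rop sequence are also present in the backbone. The sequenced plasmid is about 7.3 kb.

The expression cassette lies between AAV2 inverted terminal repeats, which are the cis elements needed for replication and packaging of the genome into AAV capsids. The 3′ ITR is annotated as complete, whereas only short fragments are detected at the 5′ end, something often seen with these repeat-rich, hard-to-sequence regions. According to the catalogue, transcription is driven by a 1.7 kb human red opsin promoter. This promoter is not annotated in the feature table but would fit the unannotated stretch upstream of the coding sequence. The Hsp90ab1 open reading frame is annotated as spanning roughly 2.2 kb, which is longer than the 1248 bp insert size listed in the catalogue; the record does not explain this difference. A C-terminal 3xFLAG tag is recorded for detecting the protein, though it is also not annotated. Downstream are fragments of WPRE and the SV40 polyadenylation signal, consistent with a compact composite element that enhances transcript stability and 3′ end processing while saving packaging capacity.

The associated publication concerns cone survival in a mouse model of retinitis pigmentosa, suggesting the vector was used to overexpress this chaperone in the retina.
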