Addgene plasmid #206355: AAV-RO1.7-Hsp90ab1-FLAG
Purpose: AAV plasmid expressing FLAG-tagged HSP90AB1 in photoreceptors
Depositing lab: Connie Cepko. Depositing organization: Harvard Medical School. Publication: Txnip deletions and missense alleles prolong the survival of cones in a retinitis pigmentosa mouse model. Xue Y, Zhou Y, Cepko CL. Elife. 2024 May 10;12:RP90749. doi: 10.7554/eLife.90749. PubMed 38727583.
Backbone
  Vector backbone: pAAV-RO1.7-W3SL
  Vector type: AAV
Growth in bacteria
  Bacterial resistance: Ampicillin, 100 μg/mL
  Growth temperature: 37°C
  Growth strain: NEB Stable
  Copy number: Unknown
Gene/Insert
  Gene/Insert name: Hsp90ab1
  Species: M. musculus (mouse)
  Insert size (bp): 1248
  Entrez Gene: Hsp90ab1 (a.k.a. 90kDa, AL022974, C81438, Hsp84, Hsp84-1, Hsp90, Hspcb)
  Promoter: 1.7kb human red opsin
  Tag / fusion protein: 3xFLAG (C terminal on insert)
  Cloning method: Gibson Cloning
  Sequencing primers: 5′ gggacagggctttccatagcatATGCCTGAGGAAGTGCACCA; 3′ tgattatctcgagcggGCTActtgtcgtcatcgtctttgt
Terms and licenses: Academic/Nonprofit Terms; Industry Terms: Not Available to Industry
How to cite: AAV-RO1.7-Hsp90ab1-FLAG was a gift from Connie Cepko (Addgene plasmid # 206355 ; http://n2t.net/addgene:206355 ; RRID:Addgene_206355)
